Addgene plasmid #103940: PDLIM7_PDZ_1
Purpose: Protein expression and purification of ENIGMA PDZ domain
Depositing lab: Sachdev Sidhu. Depositing organization: University of Toronto. Publication: A specificity map for the PDZ domain family. Tonikian R, Zhang Y, Sazinsky SL, Currell B, Yeh JH, Reva B, Held HA, Appleton BA, Evangelista M, Wu Y, Xin X, Chan AC, Seshagiri S, Lasky LA, Sander C, Boone C, Bader GD, Sidhu SS. PLoS Biol. 2008 Sep 30;6(9):e239. doi: 10.1371/journal.pbio.0060239. PubMed 18828675.
Backbone
  Vector backbone: pGEX-6P-1
  Backbone size w/o insert (bp): 4984
  Vector type: Bacterial Expression
Growth in bacteria
  Bacterial resistance: Ampicillin, 100 μg/mL
  Growth temperature: 37°C
  Growth strain: DH5alpha
  Copy number: Unknown
Gene/Insert
  Gene/Insert name: PDLIM7 (alt name: ENIGMA PDZ)
  Species: H. sapiens (human)
  Entrez Gene: PDLIM7 (a.k.a. LMP1, LMP3)
  Promoter: tac
  Tag / fusion protein: GST (N terminal on backbone)
  Cloning method: Restriction Enzyme; 5′ cloning site unknown (unknown if destroyed); 3′ cloning site unknown (unknown if destroyed)
  Sequencing primers: 5′ pGEX Fwd
Terms and licenses: Academic/Nonprofit Terms; Industry Terms: Not Available to Industry
How to cite: PDLIM7_PDZ_1 was a gift from Sachdev Sidhu (Addgene plasmid # 103940 ; http://n2t.net/addgene:103940 ; RRID:Addgene_103940)
