[The description below was written by a language model from this plasmid's Addgene catalogue record and pLannotate feature annotations shown in this document.]
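Description:
PDLIM7_PDZ_1 is a bacterial expression plasmid built on the pGEX-6P-1 backbone for producing the PDZ domain of human PDLIM7 (also known as ENIGMA, LMP1 or LMP3) as a glutathione S-transferase fusion in E. coli. The sequenced record is 5,310 nt. It replicates from a ColE1/pMB1-type origin and is selected with ampicillin through a β-lactamase (AmpR) gene driven by its own promoter. Short rop and bom fragments, a lac promoter/lacZα segment and a small fragment matching E. coli yciV are also annotated; these appear to be backbone remnants with no stated role in the design.

The expression cassette starts with the hybrid trp/lac tac promoter followed by a lac operator. A plasmid-borne lacI gene with its own promoter supplies lac repressor, so transcription is held off until it is induced with IPTG or lactose. Downstream lies the Schistosoma japonicum GST coding sequence, followed after a short linker by a 336-nt fragment of PDLIM7 that places GST at the N terminus of the PDZ domain. In pGEX-6P vectors this linker normally carries a PreScission protease cleavage site for tag removal, but the feature table does not annotate one. The restriction sites used for cloning are not recorded.

The GST moiety allows affinity purification on glutathione resin, in line with the stated purpose of expressing and purifying the ENIGMA PDZ domain. The plasmid comes from a study that mapped binding specificity across the PDZ domain family, which suggests the purified domain was used for ligand-binding specificity analysis.
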