Features (pLannotate 1.2.2; 17 found; start..end, strand, type, name):
      1..29      +  promoter       tac promoter: strong E. coli promoter; hybrid between the trp and lac UV5 promoters
     37..53      +  protein_bind   lac operator: The lac repressor binds to the lac operator to inhibit transcription in E. coli. This inhibition can be relieved by adding lactose or isopropyl-β-D-thiogalactopyranoside (IPTG). lac repressor encoded by lacI
     76..729     +  CDS            GST26_SCHJA: Experimental evidence at protein level: Swiss-Prot protein existence level 1. GST isoenzymes appear to play a central role in the parasite detoxification system. Other functions are also suspected including a role in increasing the solubility of haematin in the parasite gut. From Schistosoma japonicum (Blood fluke).
    769..1104    +  CDS            PDLIM7 (fragment): PDLI7_HUMAN - Also known as ENIGMA. Experimental evidence at protein level: Swiss-Prot protein existence level 1. May function as a scaffold on which the coordinated assembly of proteins can occur. May play a role as an adapter that, via its PDZ domain, localizes LIM-binding proteins to actin filaments of both skeletal muscle and nonmuscle tissues. Involved in both of the two fundamental mechanisms of bone formation, direct bone formation (e.g. embryonic flat bones mandible and cranium), and endochondral bone formation (e.g. embryonic long bone development). Plays a role during fracture repair
   1145..1184    +  CDS            rop (fragment): Rop protein, which maintains plasmids at low copy number; rop
   1286..1326    +  misc_feature   bom (fragment): basis of mobility region from pBR322
   1431..1535    +  promoter       AmpR promoter: bla
   1536..2396    +  CDS            AmpR: β-lactamase; bla; confers resistance to ampicillin, carbenicillin, and related antibiotics
   2567..3155    +  rep_origin     ori: high-copy-number ColE1/pMB1/pBR322/pUC origin of replication
   3341..3392    -  misc_feature   bom (fragment): basis of mobility region from pBR322
   3399..3476    +  promoter       lacI promoter: lacI
   3477..4559    +  CDS            lacI: lac repressor; lacI; The lac repressor binds to the lac operator to inhibit transcription in E. coli. This inhibition can be relieved by adding lactose or isopropyl-β-D-thiogalactopyranoside (IPTG).
   4572..4593    +  protein_bind   CAP binding site: CAP binding activates transcription in the presence of cAMP. E. coli catabolite activator protein
   4608..4638    +  promoter       lac promoter: promoter for the E. coli lac operon
   4646..4662    +  protein_bind   lac operator: The lac repressor binds to the lac operator to inhibit transcription in E. coli. This inhibition can be relieved by adding lactose or isopropyl-β-D-thiogalactopyranoside (IPTG). lac repressor encoded by lacI
   4682..4855    +  CDS            lacZα: LacZα fragment of β-galactosidase; lacZ fragment
   5119..5235    -  CDS            yciV (fragment): RNAAM_ECOLI - Also known as trpH From Escherichia coli (strain K12).
>Addgene plasmid #103940 | PDLIM7_PDZ_1 | addgene full sequence | sequence record 200268 | Addgene NGS Result
TTGACAATTAATCATCGGCTCGTATAATGTGTGGAATTGTGAGCGGATAACAATTTCACACAGGAAACAG
TATTCATGTCCCCTATACTAGGTTATTGGAAAATTAAGGGCCTTGTGCAACCCACTCGACTTCTTTTGGA
ATATCTTGAAGAAAAATATGAAGAGCATTTGTATGAGCGCGATGAAGGTGATAAATGGCGAAACAAAAAG
TTTGAATTGGGTTTGGAGTTTCCCAATCTTCCTTATTATATTGATGGTGATGTTAAATTAACACAGTCTA
TGGCCATCATACGTTATATAGCTGACAAGCACAACATGTTGGGTGGTTGTCCAAAAGAGCGTGCAGAGAT
TTCAATGCTTGAAGGAGCGGTTTTGGATATTAGATACGGTGTTTCGAGAATTGCATATAGTAAAGACTTT
GAAACTCTCAAAGTTGATTTTCTTAGCAAGCTACCTGAAATGCTGAAAATGTTCGAAGATCGTTTATGTC
ATAAAACATATTTAAATGGTGATCATGTAACCCATCCTGACTTCATGTTGTATGACGCTCTTGATGTTGT
TTTATACATGGACCCAATGTGCCTGGATGCGTTCCCAAAATTAGTTTGTTTTAAAAAACGTATTGAAGCT
ATCCCACAAATTGATAAGTACTTGAAATCCAGCAAGTATATAGCATGGCCTTTGCAGGGCTGGCAAGCCA
CGTTTGGTGGTGGCGACCATCCTCCAAAATCGGATCTGGAAGTTCTGTTCCAGGGGCCCCTGGGATCCAT
GGATTCCTTCAAAGTAGTGCTGGAGGGGCCAGCACCTTGGGGCTTCCGGCTGCAAGGGGGCAAGGACTTC
AATGTGCCCCTCTCCATTTCCCGGCTCACTCCTGGGGGCAAAGCGGCGCAGGCCGGAGTGGCCGTGGGTG
ACTGGGTGCTGAGCATCGATGGCGAGAATGCGGGTAGCCTCACACACATCGAAGCTCAGAACAAGATCCG
GGCCTGCGGGGAGCGCCTCAGCCTGGGCCTCAGCAGGGCCCAGCCGGTTCAGAGCAAACCGCAGAAGGCC
TCCGCCCCCGCCGCGGACCCTCCGCGGTACACCTTTGCACCCAGCGTCTCCCTCTGAGTCGACTCGAGCG
GCCGCATCGTGACTGACTGACGATCTGCCTCGCGCGTTTCGGTGATGACGGTGAAAACCTCTGACACATG
CAGCTCCCGGAGACGGTCACAGCTTGTCTGTAAGCGGATGCCGGGAGCAGACAAGCCCGTCAGGGCGCGT
CAGCGGGTGTTGGCGGGTGTCGGGGCGCAGCCATGACCCAGTCACGTAGCGATAGCGGAGTGTATAATTC
TTGAAGACGAAAGGGCCTCGTGATACGCCTATTTTTATAGGTTAATGTCATGATAATAATGGTTTCTTAG
ACGTCAGGTGGCACTTTTCGGGGAAATGTGCGCGGAACCCCTATTTGTTTATTTTTCTAAATACATTCAA
ATATGTATCCGCTCATGAGACAATAACCCTGATAAATGCTTCAATAATATTGAAAAAGGAAGAGTATGAG
TATTCAACATTTCCGTGTCGCCCTTATTCCCTTTTTTGCGGCATTTTGCCTTCCTGTTTTTGCTCACCCA
GAAACGCTGGTGAAAGTAAAAGATGCTGAAGATCAGTTGGGTGCACGAGTGGGTTACATCGAACTGGATC
TCAACAGCGGTAAGATCCTTGAGAGTTTTCGCCCCGAAGAACGTTTTCCAATGATGAGCACTTTTAAAGT
TCTGCTATGTGGCGCGGTATTATCCCGTGTTGACGCCGGGCAAGAGCAACTCGGTCGCCGCATACACTAT
TCTCAGAATGACTTGGTTGAGTACTCACCAGTCACAGAAAAGCATCTTACGGATGGCATGACAGTAAGAG
AATTATGCAGTGCTGCCATAACCATGAGTGATAACACTGCGGCCAACTTACTTCTGACAACGATCGGAGG
ACCGAAGGAGCTAACCGCTTTTTTGCACAACATGGGGGATCATGTAACTCGCCTTGATCGTTGGGAACCG
GAGCTGAATGAAGCCATACCAAACGACGAGCGTGACACCACGATGCCTGCAGCAATGGCAACAACGTTGC
GCAAACTATTAACTGGCGAACTACTTACTCTAGCTTCCCGGCAACAATTAATAGACTGGATGGAGGCGGA
TAAAGTTGCAGGACCACTTCTGCGCTCGGCCCTTCCGGCTGGCTGGTTTATTGCTGATAAATCTGGAGCC
GGTGAGCGTGGGTCTCGCGGTATCATTGCAGCACTGGGGCCAGATGGTAAGCCCTCCCGTATCGTAGTTA
TCTACACGACGGGGAGTCAGGCAACTATGGATGAACGAAATAGACAGATCGCTGAGATAGGTGCCTCACT
GATTAAGCATTGGTAACTGTCAGACCAAGTTTACTCATATATACTTTAGATTGATTTAAAACTTCATTTT
TAATTTAAAAGGATCTAGGTGAAGATCCTTTTTGATAATCTCATGACCAAAATCCCTTAACGTGAGTTTT
CGTTCCACTGAGCGTCAGACCCCGTAGAAAAGATCAAAGGATCTTCTTGAGATCCTTTTTTTCTGCGCGT
AATCTGCTGCTTGCAAACAAAAAAACCACCGCTACCAGCGGTGGTTTGTTTGCCGGATCAAGAGCTACCA
ACTCTTTTTCCGAAGGTAACTGGCTTCAGCAGAGCGCAGATACCAAATACTGTCCTTCTAGTGTAGCCGT
AGTTAGGCCACCACTTCAAGAACTCTGTAGCACCGCCTACATACCTCGCTCTGCTAATCCTGTTACCAGT
GGCTGCTGCCAGTGGCGATAAGTCGTGTCTTACCGGGTTGGACTCAAGACGATAGTTACCGGATAAGGCG
CAGCGGTCGGGCTGAACGGGGGGTTCGTGCACACAGCCCAGCTTGGAGCGAACGACCTACACCGAACTGA
GATACCTACAGCGTGAGCTATGAGAAAGCGCCACGCTTCCCGAAGGGAGAAAGGCGGACAGGTATCCGGT
AAGCGGCAGGGTCGGAACAGGAGAGCGCACGAGGGAGCTTCCAGGGGGAAACGCCTGGTATCTTTATAGT
CCTGTCGGGTTTCGCCACCTCTGACTTGAGCGTCGATTTTTGTGATGCTCGTCAGGGGGGCGGAGCCTAT
GGAAAAACGCCAGCAACGCGGCCTTTTTACGGTTCCTGGCCTTTTGCTGGCCTTTTGCTCACATGTTCTT
TCCTGCGTTATCCCCTGATTCTGTGGATAACCGTATTACCGCCTTTGAGTGAGCTGATACCGCTCGCCGC
AGCCGAACGACCGAGCGCAGCGAGTCAGTGAGCGAGGAAGCGGAAGAGCGCCTGATGCGGTATTTTCTCC
TTACGCATCTGTGCGGTATTTCACACCGCATAAATTCCGACACCATCGAATGGCGCAAAACCTTTCGCGG
TATGGCATGATAGCGCCCGGAAGAGAGTCAATTCAGGGTGGTGAATGTGAAACCAGTAACGTTATACGAT
GTCGCAGAGTATGCCGGTGTCTCTTATCAGACCGTTTCCCGCGTGGTGAACCAGGCCAGCCACGTTTCTG
CGAAAACGCGGGAAAAAGTGGAAGCGGCGATGGCGGAGCTGAATTACATTCCCAACCGCGTGGCACAACA
ACTGGCGGGCAAACAGTCGTTGCTGATTGGCGTTGCCACCTCCAGTCTGGCCCTGCACGCGCCGTCGCAA
ATTGTCGCGGCGATTAAATCTCGCGCCGATCAACTGGGTGCCAGCGTGGTGGTGTCGATGGTAGAACGAA
GCGGCGTCGAAGCCTGTAAAGCGGCGGTGCACAATCTTCTCGCGCAACGCGTCAGTGGGCTGATCATTAA
CTATCCGCTGGATGACCAGGATGCCATTGCTGTGGAAGCTGCCTGCACTAATGTTCCGGCGTTATTTCTT
GATGTCTCTGACCAGACACCCATCAACAGTATTATTTTCTCCCATGAAGACGGTACGCGACTGGGCGTGG
AGCATCTGGTCGCATTGGGTCACCAGCAAATCGCGCTGTTAGCGGGCCCATTAAGTTCTGTCTCGGCGCG
TCTGCGTCTGGCTGGCTGGCATAAATATCTCACTCGCAATCAAATTCAGCCGATAGCGGAACGGGAAGGC
GACTGGAGTGCCATGTCCGGTTTTCAACAAACCATGCAAATGCTGAATGAGGGCATCGTTCCCACTGCGA
TGCTGGTTGCCAACGATCAGATGGCGCTGGGCGCAATGCGCGCCATTACCGAGTCCGGGCTGCGCGTTGG
TGCGGATATCTCGGTAGTGGGATACGACGATACCGAAGACAGCTCATGTTATATCCCGCCGTTAACCACC
ATCAAACAGGATTTTCGCCTGCTGGGGCAAACCAGCGTGGACCGCTTGCTGCAACTCTCTCAGGGCCAGG
CGGTGAAGGGCAATCAGCTGTTGCCCGTCTCACTGGTGAAAAGAAAAACCACGCTAGCGCCCAATACGCA
AACCGCCTCTCCCCGCGCGTTGGCCGATTCATTAATGCAGCTGGCACGACAGGTTTCCCGACTGGAAAGC
GGGCAGTGAGCGCAACGCAATTAATGTAAGTTAGCTCACTCATTAGGCACCCCAGGCTTTACACTTTATG
CTTCCGGCTCGTATGTTGTGTGGAATTGTGAGCGGATAACAATTTCACACAGGAAACAGCTATGACCATG
ATTACGGATTCACTGGCCGTCGTTTTACAACGTCGTGACTGGGAAAACCCTGGCGTTACCCAACTTAATC
GCCTTGCAGCACATCCCCCTTTCGCCAGCTGGCGTAATAGCGAAGAGGCCCGCACCGATCGCCCTTCCCA
ACAGTTGCGCAGCCTGAATGGCGAATGGCGCTTTGCCTGGTTTCCGGCACCAGAAGCGGTGCCGGAAAGC
TGGCTGGAGTGCGATCTTCCTGAGGCCGATACTGTCGTCGTCCCCTCAAACTGGCAGATGCACGGTTACG
ATGCGCCCATCTACACCAACGTGACCTATCCCATTACGGTCAATCCGCCGTTTGTTCCCACGGAGAATCC
GACGGGTTGTTACTCGCTCACATTTAATGTTGATGAAAGCTGGCTACAGGAAGGCCAGACGCGAATTATT
TTTGATGGCGTTGGAATTAGCTTATCGACTGCACGGTGCACCAATGCTTCTGGCGTCAGGCAGCCATCGG
AAGCTGTGGTATGGCTGTGCAGGTCGTAAATCACTGCATAATTCGTGTCGCTCAAGGCGCACTCCCGTTC
TGGATAATGTTTTTTGCGCCGACATCATAACGGTTCTGGCAAATATTCTGAAATGAGCTG
